Addgene plasmid #244091: pAAV.hSynap.(cyto).iGlucoSnFR2
Purpose: Cytosolic expression of green glucose sensor
Depositing lab: Tim Brown & HHMI-JRC Tool Translation Team. Depositing organization: HHMI, Janelia Research Campus. Publication: iGlucoSnFR2: A genetically encoded fluorescent sensor for measuring intracellular or extracellular glucose in vivo in mouse brain. Marvin JS, Machler P, Meng C, Ates T, Patel RH, Adhikari R, Makurath MA, Ku Z, Feliciano D, Atasoy D, Cui G, Kleinfeld D, Brown TA. Sci Adv. 2025 Nov 14;11(46):eadz3889. doi: 10.1126/sciadv.adz3889. Epub 2025 Nov 12. PubMed 41223288.
Backbone
  Vector backbone: pAAV
  Vector type: AAV
Growth in bacteria
  Bacterial resistance: Ampicillin, 100 μg/mL
  Growth temperature: 37°C
  Growth strain: NEB Stable
  Copy number: High Copy
Gene/Insert
  Gene/Insert name: iGlucoSnFR2
  Species: M. musculus (mouse), Synthetic
  Cloning method: Restriction Enzyme; 5′ cloning site Unknown (unknown if destroyed)
Terms and licenses: Academic/Nonprofit Terms; Industry Terms: Not Available to Industry
How to cite: pAAV.hSynap.(cyto).iGlucoSnFR2 was a gift from Tim Brown & HHMI-JRC Tool Translation Team (Addgene plasmid # 244091 ; http://n2t.net/addgene:244091 ; RRID:Addgene_244091)
