[The description below was written by a language model from this plasmid's Addgene catalogue record and pLannotate feature annotations shown in this document.]
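Description:
pAAV.hSynap.(cyto).iGlucoSnFR2 is an adeno-associated virus transfer plasmid built on a pAAV backbone for neuronal, cytosolic expression of iGlucoSnFR2, a genetically encoded green fluorescent glucose sensor. The 6.2 kb plasmid is propagated in E. coli through a high-copy ColE1/pUC-type origin and selected with ampicillin via the β-lactamase gene and its own promoter. An f1 phage origin is also present. The recorded growth strain is a recombination-deficient type commonly chosen to keep the repeat-rich ITRs intact. Short lacZα, lacI and SV40 large T antigen fragments flagged in the annotation appear to be backbone remnants rather than functional elements.

The expression cassette lies between two AAV2 inverted terminal repeats, which are the cis elements needed for replication and packaging of the intervening DNA into AAV particles when rep, cap and helper functions are supplied separately. Within them, the human synapsin I promoter restricts expression to neurons. It drives the sensor open reading frame, which the automated annotation marks only in part, as a GFP-derived segment labelled cEGFP. The remaining sequence between promoter and WPRE is unannotated, presumably including the glucose-binding portion of the sensor, though the record does not describe its origin beyond listing the insert as synthetic and mouse. No targeting or membrane-display feature is annotated, in keeping with the "cyto" designation and the stated cytosolic purpose. A WPRE downstream enhances transcript stability and expression, followed by an SV40 polyadenylation signal. The construct is intended for producing AAV to image intracellular glucose in neurons, and the associated publication describes use in mouse brain in vivo.
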