Features (pLannotate 1.2.2; 14 found; start..end, strand, type, name):
    237..825     -  rep_origin     ori: high-copy-number ColE1/pMB1/pBR322/pUC origin of replication
    996..1856    -  CDS            AmpR: β-lactamase; bla; confers resistance to ampicillin, carbenicillin, and related antibiotics
   1857..1961    -  promoter       AmpR promoter: bla
   2014..2442    -  rep_origin     f1 ori (sequence partly withheld): f1 bacteriophage origin of replication; arrow indicates direction of (+) strand synthesis
   2447..2516    -  CDS            lacZα (fragment): LacZα fragment of β-galactosidase; lacZ fragment
   2511..2643    -  repeat_region  AAV2 ITR (fragment): inverted terminal repeat of adeno-associated virus serotype 2 inverted
   2719..3166    +  promoter       hSyn promoter: human synapsin I promoter; confers neuron-specific expression (Kügler et al., 2003)
   4194..4913    +  CDS            cEGFP: cEGFP is a basic (constitutively fluorescent) green fluorescent protein published in 2008, derived from Aequorea victoria.
   5151..5739    +  misc_feature   WPRE: woodchuck hepatitis virus posttranscriptional regulatory element
   5740..5759    +  misc_feature   MCS (fragment): pBluescript multiple cloning site
   5788..5909    -  polyA_signal   SV40 poly(A) signal: SV40 polyadenylation signal
   5932..6000    -  CDS            large T antigen (fragment): large T antigen from SV40 (simian virus 40)
   6071..4       +  repeat_region  AAV2 ITR (across the origin): inverted terminal repeat of adeno-associated virus serotype 2 inverted
   6198..54      -  CDS            lacI (fragment) (across the origin): lac repressor; lacI; The lac repressor binds to the lac operator to inhibit transcription in E. coli. This inhibition can be relieved by adding lactose or isopropyl-β-D-thiogalactopyranoside (IPTG).
>Addgene plasmid #244091 | pAAV.hSynap.(cyto).iGlucoSnFR2 | addgene full sequence | sequence record 487085 | Addgene NGS Result
CTGCATTAATGAATCGGCCAACGCGCGGGGAGAGGCGGTTTGCGTATTGGGCGCTCTTCCGCTTCCTCGC
TCACTGACTCGCTGCGCTCGGTCGTTCGGCTGCGGCGAGCGGTATCAGCTCACTCAAAGGCGGTAATACG
GTTATCCACAGAATCAGGGGATAACGCAGGAAAGAACATGTGAGCAAAAGGCCAGCAAAAGGCCAGGAAC
CGTAAAAAGGCCGCGTTGCTGGCGTTTTTCCATAGGCTCCGCCCCCCTGACGAGCATCACAAAAATCGAC
GCTCAAGTCAGAGGTGGCGAAACCCGACAGGACTATAAAGATACCAGGCGTTTCCCCCTGGAAGCTCCCT
CGTGCGCTCTCCTGTTCCGACCCTGCCGCTTACCGGATACCTGTCCGCCTTTCTCCCTTCGGGAAGCGTG
GCGCTTTCTCATAGCTCACGCTGTAGGTATCTCAGTTCGGTGTAGGTCGTTCGCTCCAAGCTGGGCTGTG
TGCACGAACCCCCCGTTCAGCCCGACCGCTGCGCCTTATCCGGTAACTATCGTCTTGAGTCCAACCCGGT
AAGACACGACTTATCGCCACTGGCAGCAGCCACTGGTAACAGGATTAGCAGAGCGAGGTATGTAGGCGGT
GCTACAGAGTTCTTGAAGTGGTGGCCTAACTACGGCTACACTAGAAGAACAGTATTTGGTATCTGCGCTC
TGCTGAAGCCAGTTACCTTCGGAAAAAGAGTTGGTAGCTCTTGATCCGGCAAACAAACCACCGCTGGTAG
CGGTGGTTTTTTTGTTTGCAAGCAGCAGATTACGCGCAGAAAAAAAGGATCTCAAGAAGATCCTTTGATC
TTTTCTACGGGGTCTGACGCTCAGTGGAACGAAAACTCACGTTAAGGGATTTTGGTCATGAGATTATCAA
AAAGGATCTTCACCTAGATCCTTTTAAATTAAAAATGAAGTTTTAAATCAATCTAAAGTATATATGAGTA
AACTTGGTCTGACAGTTACCAATGCTTAATCAGTGAGGCACCTATCTCAGCGATCTGTCTATTTCGTTCA
TCCATAGTTGCCTGACTCCCCGTCGTGTAGATAACTACGATACGGGAGGGCTTACCATCTGGCCCCAGTG
CTGCAATGATACCGCGAGACCCACGCTCACCGGCTCCAGATTTATCAGCAATAAACCAGCCAGCCGGAAG
GGCCGAGCGCAGAAGTGGTCCTGCAACTTTATCCGCCTCCATCCAGTCTATTAATTGTTGCCGGGAAGCT
AGAGTAAGTAGTTCGCCAGTTAATAGTTTGCGCAACGTTGTTGCCATTGCTACAGGCATCGTGGTGTCAC
GCTCGTCGTTTGGTATGGCTTCATTCAGCTCCGGTTCCCAACGATCAAGGCGAGTTACATGATCCCCCAT
GTTGTGCAAAAAAGCGGTTAGCTCCTTCGGTCCTCCGATCGTTGTCAGAAGTAAGTTGGCCGCAGTGTTA
TCACTCATGGTTATGGCAGCACTGCATAATTCTCTTACTGTCATGCCATCCGTAAGATGCTTTTCTGTGA
CTGGTGAGTACTCAACCAAGTCATTCTGAGAATAGTGTATGCGGCGACCGAGTTGCTCTTGCCCGGCGTC
AATACGGGATAATACCGCGCCACATAGCAGAACTTTAAAAGTGCTCATCATTGGAAAACGTTCTTCGGGG
CGAAAACTCTCAAGGATCTTACCGCTGTTGAGATCCAGTTCGATGTAACCCACTCGTGCACCCAACTGAT
CTTCAGCATCTTTTACTTTCACCAGCGTTTCTGGGTGAGCAAAAACAGGAAGGCAAAATGCCGCAAAAAA
GGGAATAAGGGCGACACGGAAATGTTGAATACTCATACTCTTCCTTTTTCAATATTATTGAAGCATTTAT
CAGGGTTATTGTCTCATGAGCGGATACATATTTGAATGTATTTAGAAAAATAAACAAATAGGGGTTCCGC
GCACATTTCCCCGAAAAGTGCCACCTAAATTGTAAGCGTTAATATTTTGTTAAAATTCGCGTTAAATTTT
TGTTAAATCAGCTCATTTTTTAACCAATAGGCCGAAATCGGCAAAATCCCTTATAAATCAAAAGAATAGA
CCGAGATAGGGT
[37 nt withheld, positions 2113-2149]
AAAGAACGTGGACTCCAACGTCAAAGG
[49 nt withheld, positions 2177-2225]
T
[91 nt withheld, positions 2227-2317]
G
[124 nt withheld, positions 2319-2442]
CCCATTCGCCATTCAGGCTGCGCAACTGTTGGGAAGGGCGATCGGTGCGGGCCTCTTCGCTATTACGCCA
GCTGCGCGCTCGCTCGCTCACTGAGGCCGCCCGGGCAAAGCCCGGGCGTCGGGCGACCTTTGGTCGCCCG
GCCTCAGTGAGCGAGCGAGCGCGCAGAGAGGGAGTGGCCAACTCCATCACTAGGGGTTCCTTGTAGTTAA
TGATTAACCCGCCATGCTACTTATCTACGTAGCCATGCTCTAGGAAGATCCAGGGCCCTGCGTATGAGTG
CAAGTGGGTTTTAGGACCAGGATGAGGCGGGGTGGGGGTGCCTACCTGACGACCGGCCCCGACCCACTGG
ACAAGCACCCAACCCCCATTCCCCAAATTGCGCATCCCCTATCAGAGAGGGGGAGGGGAAACAGGATGCG
GCGAGGCGCGTGCGCACTGCCAGCTTCAGCACCGCGGACAGTGCCTTCGCCCCCGCCTGGCGGCGCGCGC
CACCGCCGCCTCAGCACTGAAGGCGCGCTGACGTCACTCGCCGGTCCCCCGCAAACTCCCCTTCCCGGCC
ACCTTGGTCGCGTCCGCGCCGCCGCCGGCCCAGCCGGACCGCACCACGCGAGGCGCGAGATAGGGGGGCA
CGGGCGCGACCATCTGCGCTGCGGCGCCGGCGACTCAGCGCTGCCTCAGTCTGCGGTGGGCAGCGGAGGA
GTCGTGTCGTGCCTGAGAGCGCAGTCCAATTCAAGCTGCTAGCAAGGATCCCGCCACCATGGGCAGATCT
AAGCTGGAGATTTTCTCTTGGTGGGCTGGGGATGAAGGCCCTGCCCTGGAGGCACTCATCAGACTGTATA
AACAGAAGTATCCTGGAGTAGAGGTGATAAACGCCACTGTCACCGGAGGTGCCGGTGTAAATGCTCGCGC
TGTCCTTAAGACAAGGATGCTTGGTGGTGATCCTCCTGATACATTTCAAGTTGCAGCAGGGATGGAGTTG
ATAGGCACATGGGTGGTGGCTAACAGAATGGAGGATCTCAGCGCCTTGTTTCGACAAGAGGGTTGGCTTC
AAGCCTTCCCCAAGGGCCTTATTGATCTGATTAGTTATAAAGGTGGTATATGGAGTGTGCCCGTTAATAT
TCACAGGTCAAACGTAATGTGGTATTTGCCTGCAAAGCTAAAAGAGTGGGGAGTTAACCCCCCACGGACT
TGGGATGAGTTTCTTGCCACCTGTCAAACACTTAAACAAAAGGGTCTGGAAGCTCCACTGGCTCTCGGGG
AAAATTGGACACAACAACACCTCTGGGAGAGTGTCGCCTTGGCTGTATTGGGGCCTGATGATTGGAATAA
TCTGTGGAATGGGAAGCTGAAGTTCACAGACCCTAAAGCAGTTAGGGCATGGGAAGTCTTTGGCCGCGTT
TTGGACTGTGCCAACAAGGATGCAGCAGGCTTGTCTTGGCAGCAAGCTGTCGATCGGGTAGTACAGGGGA
AAGCCGCTTTTAACGTAATGGGCGACTGGGCAGCAGGATATATGACTACCACTCTCAAGTTGAAGCCTGG
TACAGATTTCGCATGGGCACCAAGTCCCGGGACACAGGGCGTCTTTATGATGGTTTCCGACTCTTTCGGA
CTTCCCAAAGGAGCCAAAAATCGACAAAACGCTATCAACTGGCTTCGATTGGTCGGCTCTAAAGAAGGTC
AAGATACATTCAACCCACTGAAAGGGTCCATCGCTGCTCGGCTCGATAGCGACCCAAGCAAGTATCCGTG
TAACGTCTATATCACCGCCGACAAGCAGAAGAACGGCATCAAGGCGAACTTCAAGATCCGCCACAACGTG
GAGGACGGCAGCGTGCAGCTCGCCGACCACTACCAGCAGAACACCCCCATCGGCGACGGCCCCGTGCTGC
TGCCCGACAACCACTACCTGGTGACCCAGTCCGTGCTGAGCAAAGACCCCAACGAGAAGCGCGATCACAT
GGTCCTGCTGGAGTTCGTGACCGCCGCCGGGATCACTCTCGGCATGGACGAGCTGTACAAGGGCGGTACC
GGAGGGAGCATGAGCAAGGGCGAGGAGCTGTTCACCGGGGTGGTGCCCATCCTGGTCGAGCTGGACGGCG
ACGTAAACGGCCACAAGTTCAGCGTGCGCGGCGAGGGCGAGGGCGATGCCACCAACGGCAAGCTGACCCT
GAAGTTCATCTGCACCACCGGCAAGCTGCCCGTGCCCTGGCCCACCCTCGTGACCACCCTGACCTACGGC
GTGCAGTGCTTCAGCCGCTACCCCGACCACATGAAGCAGCACGACTTCTTCAAGTCCGCCATGCCCGAAG
GCTACGTCCAGGAGCGCACCATCAGCTTCAAGGACGACGGCACCTACAAGACCCGCGCCGAGGTGAAGTT
CGAGGGCGACACCCTGGTGAACCGCATCGAGCTGAAGGGCATCGACTTCAAAGAGGACGGCAACATCCTG
GGGCACAAGCTGGAGTACAACTTTAACAACCCCAACGCATACGGACAGAGTGCAATGCGAGATTGGCGGA
GTAATCGCATCGTTGGCTCCCTGGTAGCAGGAGCAGTGGCCCCTGAAAGCTCCATGTCACAATTCGGAAC
AGTAATGGAAATTTTCCTGCAAACACGCAACCCACAAGCAGCAGCAAATGCAGCACAAGCTATTGCTGAC
CAAGTTGGCCTGGGTCGCCTTGGTCAGCTGCAGTAGAAGCTTATCGATAATCAACCTCTGGATTACAAAA
TTTGTGAAAGATTGACTGGTATTCTTAACTATGTTGCTCCTTTTACGCTATGTGGATACGCTGCTTTAAT
GCCTTTGTATCATGCTATTGCTTCCCGTATGGCTTTCATTTTCTCCTCCTTGTATAAATCCTGGTTGCTG
TCTCTTTATGAGGAGTTGTGGCCCGTTGTCAGGCAACGTGGCGTGGTGTGCACTGTGTTTGCTGACGCAA
CCCCCACTGGTTGGGGCATTGCCACCACCTGTCAGCTCCTTTCCGGGACTTTCGCTTTCCCCCTCCCTAT
TGCCACGGCGGAACTCATCGCCGCCTGCCTTGCCCGCTGCTGGACAGGGGCTCGGCTGTTGGGCACTGAC
AATTCCGTGGTGTTGTCGGGGAAATCATCGTCCTTTCCTTGGCTGCTCGCCTGTGTTGCCACCTGGATTC
TGCGCGGGACGTCCTTCTGCTACGTCCCTTCGGCCCTCAATCCAGCGGACCTTCCTTCCCGCGGCCTGCT
GCCGGCTCTGCGGCCTCTTCCGCGTCTTCGCCTTCGCCCTCAGACGAGTCGGATCTCCCTTTGGGCCGCC
TCCCCGCATCGATACCGTCGACCTCGACCCGGGCGGCCGCTTCGAGCAGACATGATAAGATACATTGATG
AGTTTGGACAAACCACAACTAGAATGCAGTGAAAAAAATGCTTTATTTGTGAAATTTGTGATGCTATTGC
TTTATTTGTAACCATTATAAGCTGCAATAAACAAGTTAACAACAACAATTGCATTCATTTTATGTTTCAG
GTTCAGGGGGAGATGTGGGAGGTTTTTTAAAGCAAGTAAAACCTCTACAAATGTGGTAAAATCGATAAGG
ATCTTCCTAGAGCATGGCTACGTAGATAAGTAGCATGGCGGGTTAATCATTAACTACAAGGAACCCCTAG
TGATGGAGTTGGCCACTCCCTCTCTGCGCGCTCGCTCGCTCACTGAGGCCGGGCGACCAAAGGTCGCCCG
ACGCCCGGGCTTTGCCCGGGCGGCCTCAGTGAGCGAGCGAGCGCGCAG
